>Addgene plasmid #217086 | pMV-Mariner-6B_AMi | addgene full sequence | sequence record 443543 | Addgene NGS Result
AAAAATAAACAAATAGGGGTTCCGCGCACATTTCCCCGAAAAGTGCCACCTGACGTCTAAGAAACCATTA
TTATCATGACATTAACCTATAAAAATAGGCGTATCACGAGGCCCTTTCGTTGTAAAACGACGGCCAGTCG
AACCACGCAATGCGTCTCGATCCGCAGTGTCTTGCGTCTCTAAGCTTTACCGTATTTTCGCGCATATATC
CCGCCCACGGGTATAAGCCGCACCCGTGTATAACCCGCGGAAAATTGTAATCTCAGAAAAAAGTCCGTGC
ATAGCCCGCACCCATGTATTCCCCGCACCTGGTAGTGTTGTTGGGGGGGGGGGATAACGGCCGTTTAGTC
GTTAATTGTTACCAGAAGGATCGCCATTTGAGCGCTAATTACTGCTGTCAATTTGTAACATCTGCTCAAG
TGTGTTTATACTTACTGTCAATTTGTAACATCTGCTCAAGCGAAATCCTTATGCCTTAATTAGTAAGCAA
CATATGAAGCTGAAACGAATGACCTTGTGGTAGGTTGTTGCGTGTGATTACGCGATTCCCGGGGTAATTA
CCGCAGGGTCCGATCAAAACCGGTGCTAGCAATTCTACCGGGTAGGGGAGGCGCTTTTCCCAAGGCAGTC
TGGAGCATGCGCTTTAGCAGCCCCGCTGGGCACTTGGCGCTACACAAGTGGCCTCTGGCCTCGCACACAT
TCCACATCCACCGGTAGGCGCCAACCGGCTCCGTTCTTTGGTGGCCCCTTCGCGCCACCTTCTACTCCTC
CCCTAGTCAGGAAGTTCCCCCCCGCCCCGCAGCTCGCGTCGTGCAGGACGTGACAAATGGAAGTAGCACG
TCTCACTAGTCTCGTGCAGATGGACAGCACCGCTGAGCAATGGAAGCGGGTAGGCCTTTGGGGCAGCGGC
CAATAGCAGCTTTGCTCCTTCGCTTTCTGGGCTCAGAGGCTGGGAAGGGGTGGGTCCGGGGGCGGGCTCA
GGGGCGGGCTCAGGGGCGGGGCGGGCGCCCGAAGGTCCTCCGGAGGCCCGGCATTCTGCACGCTTCAAAA
GCGCACGTCTGCCGCGCTGTTCTCCTCTTCCTCATCTCCGGGCCTTTCGACCTGCAGCCAACGCCACCAT
GGGGACCGAGTACAAGCCCACGGTGCGCCTCGCCACCCGCGACGACGTCCCCCGGGCCGTACGCACCCTC
GCCGCCGCGTTCGCCGACTACCCCGCCACGCGCCACACCGTCGACCCGGACCGCCACATCGAGCGGGTCA
CCGAGCTGCAAGAACTCTTCCTCACGCGCGTCGGGCTCGACATCGGCAAGGTGTGGGTCGCGGACGACGG
CGCCGCGGTGGCGGTCTGGACCACGCCGGAGAGCGTCGAAGCGGGGGCGGTGTTCGCCGAGATCGGCCCG
CGCATGGCCGAGTTGAGCGGTTCCCGGCTGGCCGCGCAGCAACAGATGGAAGGCCTCCTGGCGCCGCACC
GGCCCAAGGAGCCCGCGTGGTTCCTGGCCACCGTCGGCGTCTCGCCCGACCACCAGGGCAAGGGTCTGGG
CAGCGCCGTCGTGCTCCCCGGAGTGGAGGCGGCCGAGCGCGCCGGGGTGCCCGCCTTCCTGGAGACCTCC
GCGCCCCGCAACCTCCCCTTCTACGAGCGGCTCGGCTTCACCGTCACCGCCGACGTCGAGGTGCCCGAAG
GACCGCGCACCTGGTGCATGACCCGCAAGCCCGGTGCCATCGATGCCACTAACTTCTCCCTGTTGAAACA
AGCAGGGGATGTCGAAGAGAATCCCGGGCCAATGGTGAGCAAGGGCGAGGAGCTGTTCACCGGGGTGGTG
CCCATCCTGGTCGAGCTGGACGGCGACGTAAACGGCCACAAGTTCAGCGTGTCCGGCGAGGGCGAGGGCG
ATGCCACCTACGGCAAGCTGACCCTGAAGTTCATCTGCACCACCGGCAAGCTGCCCGTGCCCTGGCCCAC
CCTCGTGACCACCCTGACCTACGGCGTGCAGTGCTTCAGCCGCTACCCCGACCACATGAAGCAGCACGAC
TTCTTCAAGTCCGCCATGCCCGAAGGCTACGTCCAGGAGCGCACCATCTTCTTCAAGGACGACGGCAACT
ACAAGACCCGCGCCGAGGTGAAGTTCGAGGGCGACACCCTGGTGAACCGCATCGAGCTGAAGGGCATCGA
CTTCAAGGAGGACGGCAACATCCTGGGGCACAAGCTGGAGTACAACTACAACAGCCACAACGTCTATATC
ATGGCCGACAAGCAGAAGAACGGCATCAAGGTGAACTTCAAGATCCGCCACAACATCGAGGACGGCAGCG
TGCAGCTCGCCGACCACTACCAGCAGAACACCCCCATCGGCGACGGCCCCGTGCTGCTGCCCGACAACCA
CTACCTGAGCACCCAGTCCGCCCTGAGCAAAGACCCCAACGAGAAGCGCGATCACATGGTCCTGCTGGAG
TTCGTGACCGCCGCCGGGATCACTCTCGGCATGGACGAGCTGTACAAGTAATTAATTAAGCTCGCTGATC
AGCCTCGACTGTGCCTTCTAGTTGCCAGCCATCTGTTGTTTGCCCCTCCCCCGTGCCTTCCTTGACCCTG
GAAGGTGCCACTCCCACTGTCCTTTCCTAATAAAATGAGGAAATTGCATCGCATTGTCTGAGTAGGTGTC
ATTCTATTCTGGGGGGTGGGGTGGGGCAGGACAGCAAGGGGGAGGATTGGGAAGACAATAGCAGGCATGC
TGGGGATGCGGTGGGCTCTATGGCTTCTGAGGCGCGCCCTCGAGACGTTTTTTAGACATTTATGTTTTAA
TTTTCATTAAAGACTTTTAACGTTTGCAATGAAAGATGTGATTTTGTAGCATAGGTTTTTTACTATTAAT
GTTGTGATAGCACACCTTTAGCCAGTAGTTAAATTGAAACACTAATCAAGCAATTAACTTCTGGGAATAC
TAATCAAGCAATGCGCTCATTAACTTCTGCTACACGTGCTCTTGCATAAAAGACTCTGCATAGCCCGCAC
CCTCGTATAGCCCGCAGCCATCCTTTTTTTTTGTAAAATCGCGTATACCCCGCGGGATATATGCGCGAAA
ATACGGTAGGGCCCAGAGACGGAGTCACTGCCAACCGAGACGGTCATAGCTGTTTCCTGTGTGCCGCTTC
CTCGCTCACTGACTCGCTGCGCTCGGTCGTTCGGCTGCGGCGAGCGGTATCAGCTCACTCAAAGGCGGTA
ATACGGTTACCCACAGAATCAGGGGATAACGCAGGAAAGAACATGTGAGCAAAAGGCCAGCAAAAGGCCA
GGAACCGTAAAAAGGCCGCGTTGCTGGCGTTTTTCCATAGGCTCCGCCCCCCTGACGAGCATCACAAAAA
TCGACGCTCAAGTCAGAGGTGGCGAAACCCGACAGGACTATAAAGATACCAGGCGTTTCCCCCTGGAAGC
TCCCTCGTGCGCTCTCCTGTTCCGACCCTGCCGCTTACCGGATACCTGTCCGCCTTTCTCCCTTCGGGAA
GCGTGGCGCTTTCTCATAGCTCACGCTGTAGGTATCTCAGTTCGGTGTAGGTCGTTCGCTCCAAGCTGGG
CTGTGTGCACGAACCCCCCGTTCAGCCCGACCGCTGCGCCTTATCCGGTAACTATCGTCTTGAGTCCAAC
CCGGTAAGACACGACTTATCGCCACTGGCAGCAGCCACTGGTAACAGGATTAGCAGAGCGAGGTATGTAG
GCGGTGCTACAGAGTTCTTGAAGTGGTGGCCTAACTACGGCTACACTAGAAGAACAGTATTTGGTATCTG
CGCTCTGCTGAAGCCAGTTACCTTCGGAAAAAGAGTTGGTAGCTCTTGATCCGGCAAACAAACCACCGCT
GGTAGCGGTGGTTTTTTTGTTTGCAAGCAGCAGATTACGCGCAGAAAAAAAGGATCTCAAGAAGATCCTT
TGATCTTTTCTACGGGGTCTGACGCTCAGTGGAACGAAAACTCACGTTAAGGGATTTTGGTCATGAGATT
ATCAAAAAGGATCTTCACCTAGATCCTTTTAAATTAAAAATGAAGTTTTAAATCAATCTAAAGTATATAT
GAGTAAACTTGGTCTGACAGTTACCAATGCTTAATCAGTGAGGCACCTATCTCAGCGATCTGTCTCTTTC
GTTCATCCATAGTTGCCTGACTCCCCGTCGTGTAGATAACTACGATACGGGAGGGCTTACCATCTGGCCC
CAGTGCTGCAATAATACCGCGGGACCCACGCTCACCGGCTCCAGATTTATCAGCAATAAACCAGCCAGCC
GGAAGGGCCGAGCGCAGAAGTGGTCCTGCAACTTTATCCGCCTCCATCCAGTCTATTAATTGTTGCCGGG
AAGCTAGAGTAAGTAGTTCGCCAGTTAATAGTTTGCGCAACGTTGTTGCCATCGCTACAGGCATCGTGGT
ATCACGCTCGTCGTTTGGTATGGCTTCATTCAGCTCCGGTTCCCAACGATCAAGGCGAGTTACATGATCC
CCCATGTTGCGCAAAAAAGCGGTTAGCTCCTTCGGTCCTCCGATCGTTGTCAGAAGTAAGTTGGCCGCCG
TGTTATCACTCATGGTTATGGCAGCACTACATAATTCTCTTACTGTCATGCCATCCGTAAGATGCTTTTC
TGTGACTGGTGAGTACTCAACCAAGTCATTCTGAGAATAGTGTATGCGGCGACCGAGTTGCTCTTGCCCG
GCGTCAATACGGGATAATACCGCGCCACATAGCAGAACTTTAAAAGTGCTCATCATTGGAAAACGTTCTT
CGGGGCGAAAACTCTCAAGGATCTTACCGCTGTTGAGATCCAGTTCGATGTAACCCACTCGTGCACCCAA
CTGATCTTCAGCATCTTTTACTTTCACCAGCGTTTCTGGGTGAGCAAAAACAGGAAGGCAAAATGCCGCA
AAAAAGGGAATAAGGGCGACACGGAAATGTTGAATACTCATACTCTTCCTTTTTCAATATTATTGAAGCA
TTTATCAGGGTTATTGTCTCATGAGCGGATACATATTTGAATGTATTTAG
Features (pLannotate 1.2.2; 8 found; start..end, strand, type, name):
    118..138     -  CDS            lacZα (fragment): LacZα fragment of β-galactosidase; lacZ fragment
    600..1099    +  promoter       PGK promoter: mouse phosphoglycerate kinase 1 promoter
   1124..1718    +  CDS            PuroR (fragment): puromycin N-acetyltransferase; pac from Streptomyces alboniger; confers resistance to puromycin
   1782..2501    +  CDS            EGFP: the original enhanced GFP (Yang et al., 1996) mammalian codon-optimized
   2529..2753    +  polyA_signal   bGH poly(A) signal: bovine growth hormone polyadenylation signal
   3322..3910    -  rep_origin     ori: high-copy-number ColE1/pMB1/pBR322/pUC origin of replication
   4081..4941    -  CDS            AmpR: β-lactamase; bla; confers resistance to ampicillin, carbenicillin, and related antibiotics
   4942..26      -  promoter       AmpR promoter (across the origin): bla
