[The description below was written by a language model from this plasmid's Addgene catalogue record and pLannotate feature annotations shown in this document.]
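Description:
pMV-Mariner-6B_AMi is a transposon donor plasmid built on the pMV backbone and catalogued as a mammalian expression vector. It is about 5 kb and is propagated in E. coli as a high-copy plasmid through a ColE1/pUC-type origin. Selection is with ampicillin, using a β-lactamase gene driven by its own bla promoter. A short remnant of lacZα is also detected, most likely left over from the cloning vector.

The recorded insert is the pair of terminal inverted repeats (TIRs) of the Mariner-6B_AMi DNA transposon, listed as synthetic. The automated annotation does not mark the TIRs themselves, so their exact positions are not given. In a donor design of this kind they would be expected to flank the cargo cassette, in the unannotated stretches on either side of it. The cargo is a single mammalian expression unit. A mouse PGK promoter drives a puromycin N-acetyltransferase coding sequence followed by EGFP, and the unit ends with a bovine growth hormone polyadenylation signal. PuroR is called as a fragment and lies just upstream of EGFP with a short gap between them. This layout suggests the two are expressed from one transcript as a linked or fused selection/reporter pair, but the record does not identify the linking element.

No transposase gene is annotated, so the matching Mariner-6B_AMi transposase would have to be supplied in trans from a separate construct. When the transposase excises the TIR-flanked cassette and integrates it into the genome, cells become stably puromycin resistant and green fluorescent. This gives a readout of transposition activity. The plasmid comes from a study that surveyed many DNA transposons for activity in human cells as candidate genome engineering tools.
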