Addgene plasmid #217086: pMV-Mariner-6B_AMi
Purpose: Donor plasmid of Mariner-6B_AMi Transposon
Depositing lab: Haoyi Wang. Depositing organization: Institute of Zoology, Chinese Academy of Sciences. Publication: Heterologous survey of 130 DNA transposons in human cells highlights their functional divergence and expands the genome engineering toolbox. Zhang T, Tan S, Tang N, Li Y, Zhang C, Sun J, Guo Y, Gao H, Cai Y, Sun W, Wang C, Fu L, Ma H, Wu Y, Hu X, Zhang X, Gee P, Yan W, Zhao Y, Chen Q, Guo B, Wang H, Zhang YE. Cell. 2024 Jul 11;187(14):3741-3760.e30. doi: 10.1016/j.cell.2024.05.007. Epub 2024 Jun 5. PubMed 38843831.
Backbone
  Vector backbone: pMV
  Vector type: Mammalian Expression
Growth in bacteria
  Bacterial resistance: Ampicillin, 100 μg/mL
  Growth temperature: 37°C
  Growth strain: DH5alpha
  Copy number: High Copy
Gene/Insert
  Gene/Insert name: TIRs of Mariner-6B_AMi transposon (alt name: Mariner-6B_AMi)
  Species: Synthetic
  Cloning method: Restriction Enzyme; 5′ cloning site Unknown (unknown if destroyed); 3′ cloning site Unknown (unknown if destroyed)
Terms and licenses: Academic/Nonprofit Terms; Industry Terms: Not Available to Industry
How to cite: pMV-Mariner-6B_AMi was a gift from Haoyi Wang (Addgene plasmid # 217086 ; http://n2t.net/addgene:217086 ; RRID:Addgene_217086)
